>Addgene plasmid #133003 | pFE-baDAB | addgene full sequence | sequence record 262988 | Addgene NGS Result
AACAGGATTAGCAGAGCGAGGTATGTAGGCGGTGCTACAGAGTTCTTGAAGTGGTGGCCTAACTACGGCT
ACACTAGAAGGACAGTATTTGGTATCTGCGCTCTGCTGAAGCCAGTTACCTTCGGAAAAAGAGTTGGTAG
CTCTTGATCCGGCAAACAAACCACCGCTGGTAGCGGTGGTTTTTTTGTTTGCAAGCAGCAGATTACGCGC
AGAAAAAAAGGATCTCAAGAAGATCCTTTGATCTTTTCTACGGGGTCTGACGCTCAGTGGAACGAAAACT
CACGTTAAGGGATTTTGGTCATGACTAGTGCTTGGATTCTCACCAATAAAAAACGCCCGGCGGCAACCGA
GCGTTCTGAACAAATCCAGATGGAGTTCTGAGGTCATTACTGGATCTATCAACAGGAGTCCAAGCGAGCT
CTCGAACCCCAGAGTCCCGCTCAGAAGAACTCGTCAAGAAGGCGATAGAAGGCGATGCGCTGCGAATCGG
GAGCGGCGATACCGTAAAGCACGAGGAAGCGGTCAGCCCATTCGCCGCCAAGCTCTTCAGCAATATCACG
GGTAGCCAACGCTATGTCCTGATAGCGGTCCGCCACACCCAGCCGGCCACAGTCGATGAATCCAGAAAAG
CGGCCATTTTCCACCATGATATTCGGCAAGCAGGCATCGCCATGGGTCACGACGAGATCCTCGCCGTCGG
GCATGCGCGCCTTGAGCCTGGCGAACAGTTCGGCTGGCGCGAGCCCCTGATGCTCTTCGTCCAGATCATC
CTGATCGACAAGACCGGCTTCCATCCGAGTACGTGCTCGCTCGATGCGATGTTTCGCTTGGTGGTCGAAT
GGGCAGGTAGCCGGATCAAGCGTATGCAGCCGCCGCATTGCATCAGCCATGATGGATACTTTCTCGGCAG
GAGCAAGGTGAGATGACAGGAGATCCTGCCCCGGCACTTCGCCCAATAGCAGCCAGTCCCTTCCCGCTTC
AGTGACAACGTCGAGCACAGCTGCGCAAGGAACGCCCGTCGTGGCCAGCCACGATAGCCGCGCTGCCTCG
TCCTGCAGTTCATTCAGGGCACCGGACAGGTCGGTCTTGACAAAAAGAACCGGGCGCCCCTGCGCTGACA
GCCGGAACACGGCGGCATCAGAGCAGCCGATTGTCTGTTGTGCCCAGTCATAGCCGAATAGCCTCTCCAC
CCAAGCGGCCGGAGAACCTGCGTGCAATCCATCTTGTTCAATCATGCGAAACGATCCTCATCCTGTCTCT
TGATCAGATCTTGATCCCCTGCGCCATCAGATCCTTGGCGGCAAGAAAGCCATCCAGTTTACTTTGCAGG
GCTTCCCAACCTTACCAGAGGGCGCCCCAGCTGGCAATTCCGACGTCTAAGAAACCATTATTATCATGAC
ATTAACCTATAAAAATAGGCGTATCACGAGGCCCTTTCGTCTTCACCTCGAGTCCCTATCAGTGATAGAG
ATTGACATCCCTATCAGTGATAGAGATACTGAGCACATCAGCAGGACGCACTGACCGAATTCATTAAAGA
GGAGAAAGGTACCGTCCATGTTAATTTCGCTAAGTTCATCAACACTGTTAACATTATTTTTTATCGCGCT
TAGTGCTTCTTGGCTAAGTGGATTATTGTTTTTACATGCAAGGATGCCTTTACGTTTTGTTCATATCCAT
ATTGGTATCGCTGCTTTGCCTTCATTGGTTTCTTTACTTGCACTTGTTAATAACAATGGAGATAGAGTTG
TGGGGCCTTGGCATCTAGATACTTTAGCTTGGTTAATGGCTTTCTTCGTTCTTACAATTGGTTTAATCAT
TCAGCGATTTTCTGTACGTTACTTAATGGGAGATCGCTCATATCGAAAATACTTTGCACTTTTTACATTT
ACTACAGGTGTATCTTCAGTTGCATGGTTAAGTGATGATCTTCGCTTCATGATTATGTGTTGGGGTGCAA
CACTTATAGGATTGGTTCTACTCATCGGGCTAAATAAAGGGTGGAAAGTAGTTAGCGAAGCAACAAAAAT
CTCTGGCTATTTATTTACAATAAGTTGGATCGCCTTACTATCAGCTATCATTTGGCTGTTTCAAATAACT
GGACAGTGGCAGTTAACATCAGTTGTAACGAATGAAAATGTAGCCCAATTTGGAACATTGGAGAAAACAG
GAATTAACTTATTGATTATAGTAGCTGTGATGATTCCAGCAGCACAATGGCCTTTTCAAAGATGGTTAAT
TGAATCAGCTGTTGCTCCAACTCCTGTTTCTGCTATTATGCATGCGGGTTTAGTAAATGCTGGCGGTATC
ATGTTAACTAGATTTTCGCCACTTTTTCATGATGATATTGCACAAATCATTTTACTAATTTTCTCTAGTA
TTTCTGTCTTAATAGGAACAGGAATTAGTTTAGTTCAAGTTGATTATAAACGTCAGCTAGTAGGATCTAC
TATTGCACAAATGGGATTTATGCTGATTCAATGTGCATTAGGCGCTTATTTAGCAGCTGTTATTCATTTA
ATTTTACATGGTTTATTTAAAGCCACACTGTTTTTACAAGCTGGTTCCTCAGTACAACGTGTTGAGGTAG
TGAAGCAGTCTAATAAAAAGATGTCCAATTTATGGATGATAGTCGGGCGTGTTTTAGGGTTATTTATAGC
AATTGCTTTCTGGTTTATAACTTCTGGAGAGGGGTATCAATTAGTTAGTGCGTTAATCTTAGGCTGGTCA
CTATACTTTTCTTGGAAACAGCTTGTTGTTTTTGGAGAGGGAAGAATGGGACGAATTGCTGGCTTAATTG
TTTTGATTGGATTTTCTCTCATTTACTTTACCGTTCATAATTCTCTTTATAAATGGTTGCACACTGACAT
GTATCAAAGTGTTCAACCTTCAGCTCCAGCCGTTATCTTTGTTATATGTATCTTACTATTTAGTAGTGTT
ATTTGTACTTTCGTTACTCGTAATCAATCTTCTACTTTATCCGCTGTACTTTATCTTTGGTCAGTTCGAG
TAGGTGAGGCGAGACGAAAGTCAGTAGAAAGTCATCCAAGCTATCTGAAACATGATGTATCAAAGGGAGG
TAATTCGTGATGAGCATACCGTCAATATTAAGGAAAGAGACTTTAAAAAAGAAAGATAAAAATATTGATC
TACAAGAAAATAATATAAATGATTTAGTTGTATCGGCTAGCCGAGTGATTGCGCCACTTTGGCCTATCTC
TACATTTGCAGCTCATCACCCTTGGATGGGGCTGGAAAAGCAATCATTTGAACAAGTTGCAAATTGGTTA
AAAGAAGCTCGTAATGTGGATATTTATCCTAGTGCTTCCATGATTCATTCGGCAAAGGCGAAAGGTGAGA
TTGAGGAATCATTTTTACAAATTGCCTTGTCTCGTTGGCTTGATTCACAATCTTTTCATATGCCGCGAGA
GACAGCGGAGCGTTTTTGTCAAGAAGCTTTAAAGTTAGAAAGATTACCTTCTAGTCTATTATCATCGCCA
GAATTAAATAAATTGGCAGAAGAAATAAATTATGTAAATACAGGGAGTATGAAAGACTCTTCTATGCAAC
CAATAAGCTCGCTTATAGAGAATCAAAATGGTGACAACCTATCGGATATTCTTAATTATCATATTATTAA
ATGGTGTAAATTATATCTTGATGACGCCGGGGCAAGTTGGGCGATGCCAAATCGAGAGAAAGGTTTTTAT
CGTGCGTGGCAACACCTTATTACATTTGATCCAGCGCTCAGTAAAACTGAACGTAAAGTTTTAAAAGATT
GGCCAGAAGATGCCCTTATAGCTTTAACAAAAGCATTATCTGAATTAGGAATTTCTGAATCTAACATGCA
AGCTTACCTTGAAGGGCACTTACTTTCTTTGCCTGGATGGGCAGGAATGATACGATGGCGCTCGCAACAA
TCAATTGAGGAACAGGAACTTCTCATAGAATATTTAGCAGTTCGACTTTCTATGGAGCTAGCCATTGTAA
AACCGTATTTACCTTTAAAAAATCAAAAGGTTGAGAAAAAAGTTTCGATCGTCCCACTTATAGCTTCTTG
GATCTATTGGGGGGATATTTCAATAGAGAAATGGTTACAAATGTCTGCAACTGAACAAAGTGAATTATTG
GCATTCGCTTATCGCTTTGATGAAAATACTCGCAAGAAACTTTGGCTAGAAGCTTGGGAACAGACGCATG
CAGAGCAATTAAGGGAGAAGATTGCTTCTAAGCAACGTGCAACTCATGATAAAAAGCGTGTAGTAGCTCA
ATTAGCATTTTGTATTGATGTACGTTCAGAACCGTTTCGTCGCCACCTTGAAAAATTAGGTCCGTTCGAA
ACGTTTGGAATAGCTGGTTTCTTTGGGTTACCAATTGCGACTACTGAACTAGGTAGTAATGACAGCCATC
CTTCTTTGCCAGTTATATTAAAACCGAAACATCAAATAAAAGAGCTAACAGATGAAAATGAATGTAAATC
TTATGAACAACGTAAGATGGTAGGCAGTTCGGTACGTTATACATTTAAAACGATGAAACAGAACGTACTG
ACAAGTATGTTGCTACCTGAAGTAAGTGGTCCTTTACTTGGTTTACAAATGGTGACAAGGAGTTTTGTGC
CAAGAAGAGTAGGTGGCTTCATTCGTAACCTTCGTAAAAATATGTTGCAAAAGCCTGATACAACTTTCTC
GCTTAATCATGTTCATGATACAAACTGTGAGATACCGATCGGTTTTACGAAAGAAGAAAAAGTGAACTAT
GTGCGTCAAACTTTAAAAATGGTGGGATTAACAGAAGGTTTCGCTCCTTTAGTTGTAATGTGCGGCCACA
GTAGTCAAAGTACGAACAATCCTTATGCTGCAGCGCTTGAGTGTGGTGCGTGTGGCGGAGCAGCGGGAGG
ATTTAATGCAAGAGTTTTCGCTACTTTATGTAATCTTCCAGAAGTGAGAGAGGCGTTGTCTGCTGAAGGT
ATTAAAATTCCCGATGACACCATTTTTGCAGCAGCTGAACATAAAACAACAGTGGATGAATTAGAGTGGA
TTTACGTTCCAGAACTTTCGGAAACTGCGCAAGAAGCATTTGATTGTATTGAGGCCATTATGCCAAATGT
GAGCCAACATGCAAATAGAGAGCGTTTAATGCAATTACCTCATTTTAAAACGAAAATAAAAAATCCGAGT
AAAGAGGCACACCGATTTGCAGAAGATTGGAGTGAAATACGTCCGGAATGGGGATTAGCACGTAATGCAT
CTTTTATTATCGGGCAACGTGAATTGACTCAGGAGTGTGACCTAGAAGGTAGGGCTTTCCTTCATAATTA
TGATTGGAAACAGGATGAAAGTGGCGATATATTAGCTAACATCATAGCCGGACCAGGAACAGTAGCTCAG
TGGATCAATTTACAATATTACGCTTCAACTGTAGCCCCTCATTATTATGGTAGTGGAAACAAAGCAACCC
AAACTGTAACGGCAGGTCTTGGTGTTATGCAAGGAAATGCAAGTGACCTGTTACCAGGCTTACCTTGGCA
ATCCGTTATGCAATCAGATCGTGAGACGTATCATTCACCACTTCGTTTATTAATTGTAATTCAAGCGCCT
ACTAAATATATAGAACGTTTGCTAAATAATAATTTCACATTTCGAGAAAAAGTTCAAAATGGATGGGTTA
GACTTGCCAGTGTTGATCCAGAGGGACGTTGGAAAAATTGGTAAAGCGGAATTCCTGCAGCCCGGGGGAT
CCCATGGTACGCGTGCTAGAGGCATCAAATAAAACGAAAGGCTCAGTCGAAAGACTGGGCCTTTCGTTTT
ATCTGTTGTTTGTCGGTGAACGCTCTCCTGAGTAGGACAAATCCGCCGCCGCTAGCAGTTCGTAGACGGA
AACAAACGCAGAATCCAAGCAAAAGGGAATAAGGGCGACACGGAAATGTTGAATACTCATACTCTTCCTT
TTTCAATATTATTGAAGCATTTATCAGGGTTATGTCCACTGGGTTCGTGCCTTCATCCGGATATCCAGGA
ACTGTTAAGACCCACTTTCACATTTAAGTTGTTTTTCTAATCCGCATATGATCAATTCAAGGCCGAATAA
GAAGGCTGGCTCTGCACCTTGGTGATCAAATAATTCGATAGCTTGTCGTAATAATGGCGGCATACTATCA
GTAGTAGGTGTTTCCCTTTCTTCTTTAGCGACTTGATGCTCTTGATCTTCCAATACGCAACCTAAAGTAA
AATGCCCCACAGCGCTGAGTGCATATAATGCATTCTCTAGTGAAAAACCTTGTTGGCATAAAAAGGCTAA
TTGATTTTCGAGAGTTTCATACTGTTTTTCTGTAGGCCGTGTACCTAAATGTACTTTTGCTCCATCGCGA
TGACTTAGTAAAGCACATCTAAAACTTTTAGCGTTATTACGTAAAAAATCTTGCCAGCTTTCCCCTTCTA
AAGGGCAAAAGTGAGTATGGTGCCTATCTAACATCTCAATGGCTAAGGCGTCGAGCAAAGCCCGCTTATT
TTTTACATGCCAATACAATGTAGGCTGCTCTACACCTAGCTTCTGGGCGAGTTTACGGGTTGTTAAACCT
TCGATTCCGACCTCATTAAGCAGCTCTAATGCGCTGTTAATCACTTTACTTTTATCTAATCTAGACATAC
TCTTCCTTTTTCAATATTATTGAAGCATTTATCAGGGTTATTGTCTCATGAGCGGATACATATTTGAATG
TATTTAGAAAAATAAACAAATAGGGGTTCCGCGTTTCCCTCGACAATTCGCGCTAGACCTAGGGCGTTCG
GCTGCGGCGAGCGGTATCAGCTCACTCAAAGGCGGTAATACGGTTATCCACAGAATCAGGGGATAACGCA
GGAAAGAACATGTGAGCAAAAGGCCAGCAAAAGGCCAGGAACCGTAAAAAGGCCGCGTTGCTGGCGTTTT
TCCATAGGCTCCGCCCCCCTGACGAGCATCACAAAAATCGACGCTCAAGTCAGAGGTGGCGAAACCCGAC
AGGACTATAAAGATACCAGGCGTTTCCCCCTGGAAGCTCCCTCGTGCGCTCTCCTGTTCCGACCCTGCCG
CTTACCGGATACCTGTCCGCCTTTCTCCCTTCGGGAAGCGTGGCGCTTTCTCATAGCTCACGCTGTAGGT
ATCTCAGTTCGGTGTAGGTCGTTCGCTCCAAGCTGGGCTGTGTGCACGAACCCCCCGTTCAGCCCGACCG
CTGCGCCTTATCCGGTAACTATCGTCTTGAGTCCAACCCGGTAAGACACGACTTATCGCCACTGGCAGCA
GCCACTGGT
Features (pLannotate 1.2.2; 13 found; start..end, strand, type, name):
    316..410     -  terminator     lambda t0 terminator: transcription terminator from phage lambda
    444..1235    -  CDS            neo: KKA2_KLEPN - Also known as kan, nptII. Experimental evidence at protein level: Swiss-Prot protein existence level 1. Resistance to kanamycin, neomycin, paromomycin, ribostamycin, butirosin and gentamicin B. From Klebsiella pneumoniae.
   1267..1386    -  CDS            tnpA (fragment): TN5P_ECOLX - Also known as tnp. Experimental evidence at protein level: Swiss-Prot protein existence level 1. Mediates transposition of transposon Tn5 by a 'cut and paste' mechanism. First, the monomeric transposase binds the 19 bp inverted DNA repeats flanking the transposon. Then, dimerization of the DNA- bound transposase creates a synaptic DNA complex. After nicking of the first DNA strand, excision of the transposon proceeds through a series of intermediates. The transposase then mediates the insertion of the transposon at a new site by strand transfer. The activity of the wild- type tran
   1453..1526    +  promoter       PLtetO-1 promoter: modified phage lambda PL promoter with tet operator sites (Lutz and Bujard, 1997)
   1558..3072    +  CDS            ndhF: NDHF_BACSU - Also known as ybxE. Protein inferred from homology: Swiss-Prot protein existence level 3. From Bacillus subtilis (strain 168).
   3090..5711    +  CDS            Y1429_BACAC: Protein inferred from homology: Swiss-Prot protein existence level 3. From Bacillus anthracis (strain CDC 684 / NRRL 3495).
   5719..5742    -  misc_feature   MCS (fragment): pBluescript multiple cloning site
   5766..5852    +  terminator     rrnB T1 terminator: Escherichia coli rrnB; transcription terminator T1 from the E. coli rrnB gene
   5901..5940    -  CDS            AmpR (fragment): β-lactamase; bla; confers resistance to ampicillin, carbenicillin, and related antibiotics
   5941..5983    -  promoter       AmpR promoter (fragment): bla
   6025..6648    -  CDS            TetR: tetracycline repressor TetR; tetR from transposon Tn10; TetR binds to the tetracycline operator tetO to inhibit transcription. This inhibition can be relieved by adding tetracycline or doxycycline.
   6649..6753    -  promoter       AmpR promoter: bla
   6929..228     -  rep_origin     ori (across the origin): high-copy-number ColE1/pMB1/pBR322/pUC origin of replication
