[The description below was written by a language model from this plasmid's Addgene catalogue record and pLannotate feature annotations shown in this document.]
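Description:
pFE-baDAB is a 7,289 bp bacterial expression plasmid built on the pFE backbone and carrying the two genes of the DAB (DABs accumulate bicarbonate) operon from Bacillus anthracis str. Sterne. It replicates from a ColE1/pMB1-type origin (the catalogue lists copy number as unknown) and is selected with kanamycin through a Tn5-derived neo/nptII gene, which is followed by a lambda t0 terminator. Short remnants of a Tn5 transposase gene, the bla coding sequence and a pBluescript polylinker are also annotated. These appear to be cloning leftovers rather than functional parts.

The payload is a single inducible transcription unit. A PLtetO-1 promoter, a phage lambda PL derivative containing tet operator sites, drives two consecutive open reading frames and is closed off by the rrnB T1 terminator. The first ORF, about 1.5 kb, is annotated by homology as an NdhF-like protein and corresponds to badabB. The second, about 2.6 kb, matches an uncharacterised B. anthracis protein and corresponds to badabA. The catalogue labels this second insert "vcdabA", but the listed species, locus identifier and stated purpose indicate the B. anthracis gene, so that label is probably a naming slip. The catalogue's promoter entry "tetR" likewise refers to the regulation system. TetR is encoded on the opposite strand under a constitutive bla promoter, and it represses PLtetO-1 until a tetracycline-class inducer is added.

The associated publication describes DABs as inorganic carbon pumps found across prokaryotic phyla. The plasmid therefore fits use in regulated heterologous expression of the B. anthracis DAB pair in E. coli to test its function, although the record states only that it carries the two genes.
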