Addgene plasmid #133003: pFE-baDAB
Purpose: pFE carrying the badabA and badabB genes
Depositing lab: David Savage. Depositing organization: University of California, Berkeley. Publication: DABs are inorganic carbon pumps found throughout prokaryotic phyla. Desmarais JJ, Flamholz AI, Blikstad C, Dugan EJ, Laughlin TG, Oltrogge LM, Chen AW, Wetmore K, Diamond S, Wang JY, Savage DF. Nat Microbiol. 2019 Aug 12. pii: 10.1038/s41564-019-0520-8. doi: 10.1038/s41564-019-0520-8. PubMed 31406332.
Backbone
  Vector backbone: pFE
  Backbone size w/o insert (bp): 3132
  Total vector size (bp): 7289
  Vector type: Bacterial Expression
Growth in bacteria
  Bacterial resistance: Kanamycin, 50 μg/mL
  Growth temperature: 37°C
  Growth strain: DH5alpha
  Copy number: Unknown
Gene/Insert 1
  Gene/Insert name: badabB
  Species: Bacillus anthracis str. Sterne
  Insert size (bp): 1533
  GenBank ID: BAS2959
  Promoter: tetR
  Cloning method: Unknown
  Sequencing primers: 5′ CCTTTCGTCTTCACCTCGAG
Gene/Insert 2
  Gene/Insert name: vcdabA
  Species: Bacillus anthracis str. Sterne
  Insert size (bp): 2625
  GenBank ID: BAS2958
  Promoter: tetR
  Cloning method: Unknown
  Sequencing primers: 5′ GCGTTCACCGACAAACAACAGA
Terms and licenses: Academic/Nonprofit Terms; Industry Terms: Not Available to Industry
How to cite: pFE-baDAB was a gift from David Savage (Addgene plasmid # 133003 ; http://n2t.net/addgene:133003 ; RRID:Addgene_133003)
